>Addgene plasmid #63043 | Or63a-Gal4 | addgene partial sequence | sequence record 109046 | GAL4Nterm-R 5'-tcagatgtgccctagtcagc-3'
GGGAGAGTAGCGACACTCCCAGTTGTTCTTCAGACACTTGGCGCACTTCGGTTTTTCTTTGGAGCACTTG
AGCTTTTTAAGTCGGCAAATATCGCATGCTTGTTCGATAGAAGACAGAAGCTTGATATCGCCTCCCAGAC
CGGCAACGAAAATCACGTTCTTGTTGGTCAAAGTAAACGACATGGTGACTTCTTTTTTGCTTTAGCAGGC
TCTTTCGATCCCCGGGAATTGGTCGACTCTAGCGGTACCGTACCCTAGAGGATCGCTCGAGGTTTAAACA
GATCTGCATGCTCTAGAGGATCCAGATCCACTAGTGGCCTATGCGGCCGCGGGAATTCGATTGTCGCCTA
ATCGCGGCCTAATTGTGTTAATCGCCCATTTATAGGGACAATGGAGGGGGCGTGGCTCATCGGTTTGGTT
TAATTAGATAGTTCAGTGCCAGAGGCAGGAAACCACGCCCCATTACGTGGGCAAAGTTTCACTAAATAAT
TGAAATACTTTGCACTGGCAGGCTGGGAAGGGTGAGTGATGTGATTCTCGACTTGTCCTGTGGTTAATTA
GTCTGTCCAGTAACTAGATCCACATCAAGTTCGTTCGTTATTGTATCCTGTGAAAGCTTAAAGGACTTTT
GGGCTCTAAGCTCTTCATTTCGCTTGGTAAGAGAGGTTTCCCACTAAAAGCTGCGAGGTTGCAAGCTTTA
AGCTGCAAAATATTTGTTCTTTGCAAACGCCCAGGTTGTGGAAGAGACTAAATATGCTAATGTAAAATAT
TTACATGGAAGTTTTGATTTTTTATAATCTCTTGAGTGATACCTAGCAGGTACTTTCAGCTATCGCATCC
CTAGTCACCGAAAGTGATAAGAGGGACGCCCCAGATTAGCAAATATCTCAATGTATTGTTTTGAATCCTT
AAAGATAAGAACACATTCTTTAGAGTACTTATATCCCAAAGGT
