>Addgene plasmid #63043 | Or63a-Gal4 | addgene partial sequence | sequence record 109792 | pCasper-F 5'-gggttttattaacttacat-3'
GGGGATCAGATCCGCGGCCGCGAAATTCACTAGTGATTAGGAATCCACACACAAACCGACACCTAGAAAA
TGTAAAATAACCTATAACCTTTTCCTAGGGAAACCCTCACACCCCACAACACACACACACACACACACAC
AAAGCATACAAAGGGAAAACTCAAAGTGATAGCGAAGTTAGCAAACATGGAATGTGAATTATATAAAAGC
AATGAACAGTATCCTAGTCTAGAGATGGTGGGACGATCCCTAGCAGATCCCCGGAATTCGATCTGCGTAT
TTTTACAACTAGAGAAGAGAAGGAGCAACCCGAACTGCAATGTAGGAGATTCGGAGCCGCGCAAGTCGTA
CAAACAGCAAAACAGCAAAATATTATTAATACCCTACGATAGGTCGAGTAAATCTAAACGTAAAGCTACA
GTGTATATAATGCAGAGCCCAATCCACTCGTGTACAGAGCAACCTTTATTTACCGCCTTCAGGACACAGC
TAACCGAAAGTATATTGACGAAGTCACCAAAAAAGCCTAAATAGCAACAAATGAAACGGAAATATTCATA
TTTTGAATGCAACTTATAAGTATATACAATATAGAATATACACGCATAGCAATCGCAGCTCGCATATTTA
CACATTATATATACAAACTAAGCGATATATAAATATAGCTCCAACTATTTTTCAAACCGCGCTCTAATCC
CCGCAGATCGGAGGCTTGAGAAGTTACAGACGAGGAGGGGATGCAACACCCCACCCCAGCCAATCCCATT
AGATCCCAATTAGAATCGCATGGCCATGCATATATCTGTATGTAAATCGTTCGTTCGCGTATCGTTCAAA
TTCATAATGTCAAAAGTAGTTGAAAATCGTTGGTTCGTTTCTATATCTATAAGTACTTGTGCGTGTGTGT
AGG
