[The description below was written by a language model from this plasmid's Addgene catalogue record.]
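Description:
Or63a-Gal4 is a Drosophila Gal4 driver construct built in pCasperAUG-Gal4-X, an insect expression backbone of about 12 kb. It is propagated in E. coli under ampicillin selection; the record does not state the copy number or list the bacterial origin. The pCasper name points to the family of P-element transformation vectors used for germline transgenesis in flies. However, no feature table is provided, so the transposon ends and any fly selection marker are not documented here.

The insert is a roughly 4.2 kb fragment of Drosophila melanogaster Or63a promoter sequence. It was cloned into a single NotI site, which is retained at both ends, immediately 5' of the Gal4 coding region. Because the same enzyme flanks the insert on both sides, its orientation is not enforced by the cloning strategy. The backbone supplies the coding sequence, a fusion of the first 18 amino acids of Drosophila ADH to full-length yeast Gal4 (residues 1–881). The "AUG" in the backbone name suggests that the ADH leader provides the translation start, so the inserted regulatory DNA only has to direct transcription.

In transgenic flies, the Or63a regulatory region should drive Gal4 in the pattern of this odorant receptor gene. Gal4 then activates any UAS-linked transgene brought in by a cross, such as a reporter, a cell-ablating toxin or an activity modulator. The stated purpose is expression of Gal4 in the Or63a pattern, and the associated work concerns chemotaxis behaviour mediated by single larval olfactory neurons. This fits its use for labelling or manipulating a defined olfactory sensory neuron population.
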