Addgene plasmid #63043: Or63a-Gal4
Purpose: To express Gal4 in the pattern of the Drosophila melanogaster odorant receptor Or63a, using the promoter sequences of the gene cloned 5' of Gal4
Depositing lab: Leslie Vosshall. Depositing organization: Rockefeller University. Publication: Chemotaxis behavior mediated by single larval olfactory neurons in Drosophila. Fishilevich E, Domingos AI, Asahina K, Naef F, Vosshall LB, Louis M. Curr Biol. 2005 Dec 6;15(23):2086-96. 10.1016/j.cub.2005.11.016 PubMed 16332533.
Backbone
  Vector backbone: pCasperAUG-Gal4-X
  Backbone manufacturer: Leslie Vosshall Lab
  Backbone size w/o insert (bp): 12000
  Vector type: Insect Expression
Growth in bacteria
  Bacterial resistance: Ampicillin, 100 μg/mL
  Growth temperature: 37°C
  Growth strain: DH5alpha
  Copy number: Unknown
Gene/Insert
  Gene/Insert name: Drosophila melanogaster Or63a promoter
  Species: D. melanogaster (fly)
  Insert size (bp): 4205
  Tag / fusion protein: Drosophila ADH (aa's 1-18) fused to Yeast Gal4 (aa's 1-881) (C terminal on backbone)
  Cloning method: Restriction Enzyme; 5′ cloning site NotI (not destroyed); 3′ cloning site NotI (not destroyed)
  Sequencing primers: 5′ pCasper-F 5'-gggttttattaacttacat-3'; 3′ GAL4Nterm-R 5'-tcagatgtgccctagtcagc-3'
Terms and licenses: Academic/Nonprofit Terms; Industry Terms: Not Available to Industry
How to cite: Or63a-Gal4 was a gift from Leslie Vosshall (Addgene plasmid # 63043 ; http://n2t.net/addgene:63043 ; RRID:Addgene_63043)
